>Addgene plasmid #86438 | pGL4.10-Rnd3 promoter [-1759 +248] | addgene full sequence | sequence record 170466 | Addgene NGS Result
GGCCTAACTGGCCGGTACCTGAGCTCTCCTCATAATTACCATTATGACTCCTATTTTACAGATGATGAAA
TTGAGGCTCAGAGAGGCTAAATAATCCATCCAAAGTCATACAGAAAATGTGAAGTTGGGGACCCAAATAC
ACCTCTTTGTGATCTCCTGCCCCAACTACTATGCCCATTGCTCTTTAAACAAGTAAACAAACGTGAATAA
TTTGATTAATGTTTCCTGTGTTAAGTAGTTTTGGGAAATGCTAGGTTAAACTATGTTAAATAGTCTGCTT
TTCTCTGGGATTTTTAAATGTTTGTAACATTAGTGTGCTTGGCGAATCTTCAGTGAGTGATGTGGGTACA
GTGTCGCCCTCACTAATTGGGCCATGGCACCCTTTGTGTCAGGAGGGAACTAAAGCTCAGAAGAACAAAC
ATTGGCAAAGGCTGCTCTAGGAACCCTAGCAGGGCCAGCAACCCGCTTGTCTGTGGGTCAACCCTCCCCT
TGTGTAAACACAGACCCACCGATGGAGTCTGAGTCAATGATCTTTGAGGGGGCTCCAATTTTCTCAGCCC
CAAATAGGACATCATTCCTGGATCCCCTAGGCTTCAGGGGCCCTACCAGTCCACTACTTACATCAGTGCT
TTTGACAACTCTTCATTGTGCCTTTTCACTTCCCATGTTAAACTTTCTGATTTGTTTGTTTTCACCTTAT
CTTCTCATTTACAAGCCTAGGAGTCTCCACAGGGGACCATATAAGCTGGTTTTGGCCAGTGTGCTACTAC
ATTGTAACAATTGAAACCTCCTGAGCATTTAGGGTGCAGGAGCTGAAGATGAGAAAAAGAAAGACTTCTC
ATAGAAAAAGAACAAATGTGCGGGCTATTCTGGTCCTTTCTAAGATTTTTGCTTGCGGGGAAGAGTTGGA
GGGCTAGGGAGATGGATGTGGAGGAGGACAGAAGAGAGGGTGGAGGGTTGTATCTGCATTTTTCAGCTAA
AGATGTTTGTGCCTTCTGAGTCCAGTCTAGGGTGCTTTGATTCCAGGAAGATGGAGGCTATAGATAAAGA
ATTAATAGTATCAAAATCTGCCCCCCCACCAGTCCCCTCACTGCAAATGTGGGGAGGTGCAACTAAGCTG
ACAAGTGTTTGGGTCCCTAGAGCAGTAGGGTTGAGTTTCCAATGGCCTTTGTCACTCAGTCATGGGCATC
TTCCACTTCTCTTTCTTCTCCCCTCCCACCTCCTGTACCCACCCCTCGAAACCTTTCTGCCTCCACTTGT
ACGACTGAAACTGACAGGTTTCAGAAGCCAGTCTACTACCGTGACCCAGGCAAGCCTGTTCTTGCATCTG
GAATAAAGAGGCTGATCTATTGGTCCATGGCCTATGTACCTGATACAAACCATTAAAAAAAAAAATAGAA
CCACTCAACTATTCTCCACCCAAGATTTGCTTCCTATGTTTTATCACTGTCCTTTAACTTGGGTGGGAAA
TGTTTTTGTTTTCATAAATGCTCATGAGGCTTCTACAGATAAGCCCCTATTAAACTATATTTAAAGGGAT
TGTAGTTCAAATCAGTATGCACAGATACCAGTTTCCCACCTTGCCCTGTGGACTTGTCAGCAAAGCATCT
TTGGGATCTTCATGTTGTCTAAGAGCCTTGGTCTAAAATAGATCCCGAATGGGCACCCTAGAGGGCGCAC
TGCTTACATTTTCGGCATGCAACGCCAACAGCGCTCGCTCCCAGGCTCCATAAAAGGGGAGGAGGCAGAT
CAGTTTCCTCCTCTCATTGAGAAAGAAGAGGATTGGAAGGCCGGGCGTATAAAGCCGCGCAGAGAGCGTG
AAACAAAGCAGTCGGCTCGGAATTGGACTTGGGAGGCGCGGTGAGGAGTCAGGCTTAAAACTTGTTGGAG
GGGAGTAACCAGCCTGCTCCTCTCGCTCTCCTCCTCGTCTGCGCCGCGTTTCAGAGGTTGCCCATCAGCC
TTGTGATTTATTTTTATATCTGCTTTTTATAAAGAGAGAAATATATATATATATATATATTTTTTTTTTT
TCTTCTTAAGAGAAAATTCCTGTTCCAAGAGAAAATAAGGCAACATCAAGCTTGGCAATCCGGTACTGTT
GGTAAAGCCACCATGGAAGATGCCAAAAACATTAAGAAGGGCCCAGCGCCATTCTACCCACTCGAAGACG
GGACCGCCGGCGAGCAGCTGCACAAAGCCATGAAGCGCTACGCCCTGGTGCCCGGCACCATCGCCTTTAC
CGACGCACATATCGAGGTGGACATTACCTACGCCGAGTACTTCGAGATGAGCGTTCGGCTGGCAGAAGCT
ATGAAGCGCTATGGGCTGAATACAAACCATCGGATCGTGGTGTGCAGCGAGAATAGCTTGCAGTTCTTCA
TGCCCGTGTTGGGTGCCCTGTTCATCGGTGTGGCTGTGGCCCCAGCTAACGACATCTACAACGAGCGCGA
GCTGCTGAACAGCATGGGCATCAGCCAGCCCACCGTCGTATTCGTGAGCAAGAAAGGGCTGCAAAAGATC
CTCAACGTGCAAAAGAAGCTACCGATCATACAAAAGATCATCATCATGGATAGCAAGACCGACTACCAGG
GCTTCCAAAGCATGTACACCTTCGTGACTTCCCATTTGCCACCCGGCTTCAACGAGTACGACTTCGTGCC
CGAGAGCTTCGACCGGGACAAAACCATCGCCCTGATCATGAACAGTAGTGGCAGTACCGGATTGCCCAAG
GGCGTAGCCCTACCGCACCGCACCGCTTGTGTCCGATTCAGTCATGCCCGCGACCCCATCTTCGGCAACC
AGATCATCCCCGACACCGCTATCCTCAGCGTGGTGCCATTTCACCACGGCTTCGGCATGTTCACCACGCT
GGGCTACTTGATCTGCGGCTTTCGGGTCGTGCTCATGTACCGCTTCGAGGAGGAGCTATTCTTGCGCAGC
TTGCAAGACTATAAGATTCAATCTGCCCTGCTGGTGCCCACACTATTTAGCTTCTTCGCTAAGAGCACTC
TCATCGACAAGTACGACCTAAGCAACTTGCACGAGATCGCCAGCGGCGGGGCGCCGCTCAGCAAGGAGGT
AGGTGAGGCCGTGGCCAAACGCTTCCACCTACCAGGCATCCGCCAGGGCTACGGCCTGACAGAAACAACC
AGCGCCATTCTGATCACCCCCGAAGGGGACGACAAGCCTGGCGCAGTAGGCAAGGTGGTGCCCTTCTTCG
AGGCTAAGGTGGTGGACTTGGACACCGGTAAGACACTGGGTGTGAACCAGCGCGGCGAGCTGTGCGTCCG
TGGCCCCATGATCATGAGCGGCTACGTTAACAACCCCGAGGCTACAAACGCTCTCATCGACAAGGACGGC
TGGCTGCACAGCGGCGACATCGCCTACTGGGACGAGGACGAGCACTTCTTCATCGTGGACCGGCTGAAGA
GCCTGATCAAATACAAGGGCTACCAGGTAGCCCCAGCCGAACTGGAGAGCATCCTGCTGCAACACCCCAA
CATCTTCGACGCCGGGGTCGCCGGCCTGCCCGACGACGATGCCGGCGAGCTGCCCGCCGCAGTCGTCGTG
CTGGAACACGGTAAAACCATGACCGAGAAGGAGATCGTGGACTATGTGGCCAGCCAGGTTACAACCGCCA
AGAAGCTGCGCGGTGGTGTTGTGTTCGTGGACGAGGTGCCTAAAGGACTGACCGGCAAGTTGGACGCCCG
CAAGATCCGCGAGATTCTCATTAAGGCCAAGAAGGGCGGCAAGATCGCCGTGTAATAATTCTAGAGTCGG
GGCGGCCGGCCGCTTCGAGCAGACATGATAAGATACATTGATGAGTTTGGACAAACCACAACTAGAATGC
AGTGAAAAAAATGCTTTATTTGTGAAATTTGTGATGCTATTGCTTTATTTGTAACCATTATAAGCTGCAA
TAAACAAGTTAACAACAACAATTGCATTCATTTTATGTTTCAGGTTCAGGGGGAGGTGTGGGAGGTTTTT
TAAAGCAAGTAAAACCTCTACAAATGTGGTAAAATCGATAAGGATCCGTCGACCGATGCCCTTGAGAGCC
TTCAACCCAGTCAGCTCCTTCCGGTGGGCGCGGGGCATGACTATCGTCGCCGCACTTATGACTGTCTTCT
TTATCATGCAACTCGTAGGACAGGTGCCGGCAGCGCTCTTCCGCTTCCTCGCTCACTGACTCGCTGCGCT
CGGTCGTTCGGCTGCGGCGAGCGGTATCAGCTCACTCAAAGGCGGTAATACGGTTATCCACAGAATCAGG
GGATAACGCAGGAAAGAACATGTGAGCAAAAGGCCAGCAAAAGGCCAGGAACCGTAAAAAGGCCGCGTTG
CTGGCGTTTTTCCATAGGCTCCGCCCCCCTGACGAGCATCACAAAAATCGACGCTCAAGTCAGAGGTGGC
GAAACCCGACAGGACTATAAAGATACCAGGCGTTTCCCCCTGGAAGCTCCCTCGTGCGCTCTCCTGTTCC
GACCCTGCCGCTTACCGGATACCTGTCCGCCTTTCTCCCTTCGGGAAGCGTGGCGCTTTCTCATAGCTCA
CGCTGTAGGTATCTCAGTTCGGTGTAGGTCGTTCGCTCCAAGCTGGGCTGTGTGCACGAACCCCCCGTTC
AGCCCGACCGCTGCGCCTTATCCGGTAACTATCGTCTTGAGTCCAACCCGGTAAGACACGACTTATCGCC
ACTGGCAGCAGCCACTGGTAACAGGATTAGCAGAGCGAGGTATGTAGGCGGTGCTACAGAGTTCTTGAAG
TGGTGGCCTAACTACGGCTACACTAGAAGAACAGTATTTGGTATCTGCGCTCTGCTGAAGCCAGTTACCT
TCGGAAAAAGAGTTGGTAGCTCTTGATCCGGCAAACAAACCACCGCTGGTAGCGGTGGTTTTTTTGTTTG
CAAGCAGCAGATTACGCGCAGAAAAAAAGGATCTCAAGAAGATCCTTTGATCTTTTCTACGGGGTCTGAC
GCTCAGTGGAACGAAAACTCACGTTAAGGGATTTTGGTCATGAGATTATCAAAAAGGATCTTCACCTAGA
TCCTTTTAAATTAAAAATGAAGTTTTAAATCAATCTAAAGTATATATGAGTAAACTTGGTCTGACAGCGG
CCGCAAATGCTAAACCACTGCAGTGGTTACCAGTGCTTGATCAGTGAGGCACCGATCTCAGCGATCTGCC
TATTTCGTTCGTCCATAGTGGCCTGACTCCCCGTCGTGTAGATCACTACGATTCGTGAGGGCTTACCATC
AGGCCCCAGCGCAGCAATGATGCCGCGAGAGCCGCGTTCACCGGCCCCCGATTTGTCAGCAATGAACCAG
CCAGCAGGGAGGGCCGAGCGAAGAAGTGGTCCTGCTACTTTGTCCGCCTCCATCCAGTCTATGAGCTGCT
GTCGTGATGCTAGAGTAAGAAGTTCGCCAGTGAGTAGTTTCCGAAGAGTTGTGGCCATTGCTACTGGCAT
CGTGGTATCACGCTCGTCGTTCGGTATGGCTTCGTTCAACTCTGGTTCCCAGCGGTCAAGCCGGGTCACA
TGATCACCCATATTATGAAGAAATGCAGTCAGCTCCTTAGGGCCTCCGATCGTTGTCAGAAGTAAGTTGG
CCGCGGTGTTGTCGCTCATGGTAATGGCAGCACTACACAATTCTCTTACCGTCATGCCATCCGTAAGATG
CTTTTCCGTGACCGGCGAGTACTCAACCAAGTCGTTTTGTGAGTAGTGTATACGGCGACCAAGCTGCTCT
TGCCCGGCGTCTATACGGGACAACACCGCGCCACATAGCAGTACTTTGAAAGTGCTCATCATCGGGAATC
GTTCTTCGGGGCGGAAAGACTCAAGGATCTTGCCGCTATTGAGATCCAGTTCGATATAGCCCACTCTTGC
ACCCAGTTGATCTTCAGCATCTTTTACTTTCACCAGCGTTTCGGGGTGTGCAAAAACAGGCAAGCAAAAT
GCCGCAAAGAAGGGAATGAGTGCGACACGAAAATGTTGGATGCTCATACTCGTCCTTTTTCAATATTATT
GAAGCATTTATCAGGGTTACTAGTACGTCTCTCAAGGATAAGTAAGTAATATTAAGGTACGGGAGGTATT
GGACAGGCCGCAATAAAATATCTTTATTTTCATTACATCTGTGTGTTGGTTTTTTGTGTGAATCGATAGT
ACTAACATACGCTCTCCATCAAAACAAAACGAAACAAAACAAACTAGCAAAATAGGCTGTCCCCAGTGCA
AGTGCAGGTGCCAGAACATTTCTCT
Features (pLannotate 1.2.2; 10 found; start..end, strand, type, name):
   1998..2016    -  promoter       LEU2 promoter (fragment): S. cerevisiae LEU2
   2113..3765    +  CDS            luciferase: firefly luciferase synthetic luc2 version of the luciferase gene
   3809..3930    -  polyA_signal   SV40 poly(A) signal: SV40 polyadenylation signal
   3953..4021    -  CDS            large T antigen (fragment): large T antigen from SV40 (simian virus 40)
   4037..4169    +  CDS            TcR (fragment): tetracycline efflux protein; tet; confers resistance to tetracycline
   4349..4937    -  rep_origin     ori: high-copy-number ColE1/pMB1/pBR322/pUC origin of replication
   5137..5997    -  CDS            AmpR: β-lactamase confers resistance to ampicillin, carbenicillin, and related antibiotics
   5998..6039    -  promoter       AmpR promoter (fragment): bla
   6102..6150    +  polyA_signal   poly(A) signal: synthetic polyadenylation signal
   6164..6255    +  misc_feature   pause site: RNA polymerase II transcriptional pause signal from the human α2 globin gene
