[The description below was written by a language model from this plasmid's Addgene catalogue record and pLannotate feature annotations shown in this document.]
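Description:
pGL4.10-Rnd3 promoter [-1759 +248] is a firefly luciferase reporter plasmid for mammalian cells, built on Promega's promoterless pGL4.10 backbone. It is propagated in E. coli through a high-copy ColE1/pUC-type origin and selected with ampicillin via the β-lactamase (AmpR) gene. The sequenced construct is 6,255 nt.

The insert is a fragment of the human RND3 promoter (RND3 is also known as RhoE, ARHE or Rho8), described as spanning positions -1759 to +248 and derived from HepG2 cells. It was cloned between the SacI and HindIII sites immediately upstream of the synthetic luc2 firefly luciferase coding sequence. Because the backbone supplies no promoter of its own, luciferase output depends on the transcriptional activity of the inserted RND3 sequence. The promoter itself is not annotated in the feature table, but the unannotated region preceding luc2 fits its expected location and size. The luc2 transcript is terminated by an SV40 poly(A) signal. A synthetic poly(A) signal and an RNA polymerase II transcriptional pause site from the human α2 globin gene sit at the end of the numbered sequence, which on the circular plasmid places them upstream of the cloning region. There they limit read-through transcription from the backbone and so lower background signal. The short hits labelled LEU2 promoter, SV40 large T antigen and TcR are small fragments, most likely incidental sequence matches or backbone remnants rather than functional elements.

The plasmid is suited to transfection-based reporter assays that measure RND3 promoter activity, for example to test how transcription factors, signalling pathways or treatments regulate it. The record does not describe specific experiments.
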