Addgene plasmid #86438: pGL4.10-Rnd3 promoter [-1759 +248]
Purpose: Firefly luciferase reporter under control of the Rnd3 promoter
Depositing lab: Violaine Moreau.
Backbone
  Vector backbone: pGL4.10
  Backbone manufacturer: Promega
  Vector type: Mammalian Expression, Luciferase
Growth in bacteria
  Bacterial resistance: Ampicillin, 100 μg/mL
  Growth temperature: 37°C
  Growth strain: DH5alpha
  Copy number: Unknown
Gene/Insert
  Gene/Insert name: Rnd3 promoter
  Species: H. sapiens (human)
  Mutation: promoter sequence derived from HepG2 cells
  Entrez Gene: RND3 (a.k.a. ARHE, Rho8, RhoE, memB)
  Tag / fusion protein: Luciferase (under Rnd3 promoter control) (C terminal on backbone)
  Cloning method: Restriction Enzyme; 5′ cloning site SacI (unknown if destroyed); 3′ cloning site HindIII (unknown if destroyed)
  Sequencing primers: 5′ RVprimer3; 3′ Luc2-Rev (GCCCTTCTTAATGTTTTTG)
Terms and licenses: Academic/Nonprofit Terms; Industry Terms: Not Available to Industry
How to cite: pGL4.10-Rnd3 promoter [-1759 +248] was a gift from Violaine Moreau (Addgene plasmid # 86438 ; http://n2t.net/addgene:86438 ; RRID:Addgene_86438)
